>Addgene plasmid #80534 | Rab13 cds in pGem-T Easy | addgene full sequence | sequence record 176732 | Addgene NGS Result
TGACTCGCTGCGCTCGGTCGTTCGGCTGCGGCGAGCGGTATCAGCTCACTCAAAGGCGGTAATACGGTTA
TCCACAGAATCAGGGGATAACGCAGGAAAGAACATGTGAGCAAAAGGCCAGCAAAAGGCCAGGAACCGTA
AAAAGGCCGCGTTGCTGGCGTTTTTCCATAGGCTCCGCCCCCCTGACGAGCATCACAAAAATCGACGCTC
AAGTCAGAGGTGGCGAAACCCGACAGGACTATAAAGATACCAGGCGTTTCCCCCTGGAAGCTCCCTCGTG
CGCTCTCCTGTTCCGACCCTGCCGCTTACCGGATACCTGTCCGCCTTTCTCCCTTCGGGAAGCGTGGCGC
TTTCTCATAGCTCACGCTGTAGGTATCTCAGTTCGGTGTAGGTCGTTCGCTCCAAGCTGGGCTGTGTGCA
CGAACCCCCCGTTCAGCCCGACCGCTGCGCCTTATCCGGTAACTATCGTCTTGAGTCCAACCCGGTAAGA
CACGACTTATCGCCACTGGCAGCAGCCACTGGTAACAGGATTAGCAGAGCGAGGTATGTAGGCGGTGCTA
CAGAGTTCTTGAAGTGGTGGCCTAACTACGGCTACACTAGAAGAACAGTATTTGGTATCTGCGCTCTGCT
GAAGCCAGTTACCTTCGGAAAAAGAGTTGGTAGCTCTTGATCCGGCAAACAAACCACCGCTGGTAGCGGT
GGTTTTTTTGTTTGCAAGCAGCAGATTACGCGCAGAAAAAAAGGATCTCAAGAAGATCCTTTGATCTTTT
CTACGGGGTCTGACGCTCAGTGGAACGAAAACTCACGTTAAGGGATTTTGGTCATGAGATTATCAAAAAG
GATCTTCACCTAGATCCTTTTAAATTAAAAATGAAGTTTTAAATCAATCTAAAGTATATATGAGTAAACT
TGGTCTGACAGTTACCAATGCTTAATCAGTGAGGCACCTATCTCAGCGATCTGTCTATTTCGTTCATCCA
TAGTTGCCTGACTCCCCGTCGTGTAGATAACTACGATACGGGAGGGCTTACCATCTGGCCCCAGTGCTGC
AATGATACCGCGAGACCCACGCTCACCGGCTCCAGATTTATCAGCAATAAACCAGCCAGCCGGAAGGGCC
GAGCGCAGAAGTGGTCCTGCAACTTTATCCGCCTCCATCCAGTCTATTAATTGTTGCCGGGAAGCTAGAG
TAAGTAGTTCGCCAGTTAATAGTTTGCGCAACGTTGTTGCCATTGCTACAGGCATCGTGGTGTCACGCTC
GTCGTTTGGTATGGCTTCATTCAGCTCCGGTTCCCAACGATCAAGGCGAGTTACATGATCCCCCATGTTG
TGCAAAAAAGCGGTTAGCTCCTTCGGTCCTCCGATCGTTGTCAGAAGTAAGTTGGCCGCAGTGTTATCAC
TCATGGTTATGGCAGCACTGCATAATTCTCTTACTGTCATGCCATCCGTAAGATGCTTTTCTGTGACTGG
TGAGTACTCAACCAAGTCATTCTGAGAATAGTGTATGCGGCGACCGAGTTGCTCTTGCCCGGCGTCAATA
CGGGATAATACCGCGCCACATAGCAGAACTTTAAAAGTGCTCATCATTGGAAAACGTTCTTCGGGGCGAA
AACTCTCAAGGATCTTACCGCTGTTGAGATCCAGTTCGATGTAACCCACTCGTGCACCCAACTGATCTTC
AGCATCTTTTACTTTCACCAGCGTTTCTGGGTGAGCAAAAACAGGAAGGCAAAATGCCGCAAAAAAGGGA
ATAAGGGCGACACGGAAATGTTGAATACTCATACTCTTCCTTTTTCAATATTATTGAAGCATTTATCAGG
GTTATTGTCTCATGAGCGGATACATATTTGAATGTATTTAGAAAAATAAACAAATAGGGGTTCCGCGCAC
ATTTCCCCGAAAAGTGCCACCTGATGCGGTGTGAAATACCGCACAGATGCGTAAGGAGAAAATACCGCAT
CAGGAAATTGTAAGCGTTAATATTTTGTTAAAATTCGCGTTAAATTTTTGTTAAATCAGCTCATTTTTTA
ACCAATAGGCCGAAATCGGCAAAATCCCTTATAAATCAAAAGAATAGACCGAGATAGGGT
[37 nt withheld, positions 2091-2127]
AAAGAACGTGGACTCCAACGTCAAAGG
[49 nt withheld, positions 2155-2203]
T
[91 nt withheld, positions 2205-2295]
G
[124 nt withheld, positions 2297-2420]
CCATTCGCCATTCAGGCTGCGCAACTGTTGGGAAGGGCGATCGGTGCGGGCCTCTTCGCTATTACGCCAG
CTGGCGAAAGGGGGATGTGCTGCAAGGCGATTAAGTTGGGTAACGCCAGGGTTTTCCCAGTCACGACGTT
GTAAAACGACGGCCAGTGAATTGTAATACGACTCACTATAGGGCGAATTGGGCCCGACGTCGCATGCTCC
CGGCCGCCATGGCGGCCGCGGGAATTCGATTACCCAGTCGAAACGAACAATGGCAAAGAAGTACGACTTC
CTCTTTAAATTATTGCTTATCGGCGATAGCGGTGTTGGCAAGACATGTTTGATCATCCGTTTCGCAGAGG
ACAATTTTAATTCAACGTACATCTCAACCATCGGTATTGACTTCAAAGTGAAGACCATTGAGGTGGAAGG
AAAGAAAGTGAAGCTGCAAGTCTGGGACACAGCAGGACAGGAGAGGTTTAAGACCATCACCACTGCATAC
TACAGAGGGGCCATGGGAATCATTCTCGTGTATGACATAACTGATGAAAAATCCTATGAGAATATTCAGA
ACTGGATGAAGAGCATCAAAGAAAATGCATCAGCGGGTGTAAGTCGAATGTTACTGGGTAACAAGTGTGA
CATTGAGGCCAAGAGGAAAGTCTCAAAAGAGACTGGTGAGAAGCTCGCAAAGGAACATGGTATTCGATTC
TTTGAGACTAGTGCCAAATCGAGCATCAACGTTGAGGAGTCTTTTACTTCTCTTGCTCGAGACATTTTGC
TGAAGTCAAATAAGAAGCCGGGTCCATCTGGACGTGAGGTCAAACTTACCAGCACAGAGAAAAAGTCCTC
CTCCAAATGTCTTCTTCTTTAGGCAAACCATTTTCCAGAGGAAATCACTAGTGAATTCGCGGCCGCCTGC
AGGTCGACCATATGGGAGAGCTCCCAACGCGTTGGATGCATAGCTTGAGTATTCTATAGTGTCACCTAAA
TAGCTTGGCGTAATCATGGTCATAGCTGTTTCCTGTGTGAAATTGTTATCCGCTCACAATTCCACACAAC
ATACGAGCCGGAAGCATAAAGTGTAAAGCCTGGGGTGCCTAATGAGTGAGCTAACTCACATTAATTGCGT
TGCGCTCACTGCCCGCTTTCCAGTCGGGAAACCTGTCGTGCCAGCTGCATTAATGAATCGGCCAACGCGC
GGGGAGAGGCGGTTTGCGTATTGGGCGCTCTTCCGCTTCCTCGCTCAC
Features (pLannotate 1.2.2; 14 found; start..end, strand, type, name):
    163..751     -  rep_origin     ori: high-copy-number ColE1/pMB1/pBR322/pUC origin of replication
    922..1782    -  CDS            AmpR: β-lactamase; bla; confers resistance to ampicillin, carbenicillin, and related antibiotics
   1783..1887    -  promoter       AmpR promoter: bla
   1914..1964    +  misc_feature   bom (fragment): basis of mobility region from pBR322
   1992..2420    -  rep_origin     f1 ori (sequence partly withheld): f1 bacteriophage origin of replication; arrow indicates direction of (+) strand synthesis
   2424..2581    -  CDS            lacZα (fragment): LacZα fragment of β-galactosidase; lacZ fragment
   2584..2602    +  promoter       T7 promoter: promoter for bacteriophage T7 RNA polymerase
   2680..3279    +  CDS            rab13: RAB13_DANRE - Experimental evidence at protein level: Swiss-Prot protein existence level 1. The small GTPases Rab are key regulators of intracellular membrane trafficking, from the formation of transport vesicles to their fusion with membranes. Rabs cycle between an inactive GDP-bound form and an active GTP-bound form that is able to recruit to membranes different sets of downstream effectors directly responsible for vesicle formation, movement, tethering and fusion. That Rab may be involved in endocytic recycling and may regulate the transport to the plasma membrane of transmembrane proteins.
   3309..3371    -  CDS            VESPI_VESMG (fragment): Experimental evidence at protein level: Swiss-Prot protein existence level 1. Shows contractile activity on isolated ileum smooth muscle. From Vespa magnifica (Hornet).
   3383..3401    -  promoter       SP6 promoter: promoter for bacteriophage SP6 RNA polymerase
   3443..3459    -  protein_bind   lac operator: The lac repressor binds to the lac operator to inhibit transcription in E. coli. This inhibition can be relieved by adding lactose or isopropyl-β-D-thiogalactopyranoside (IPTG). lac repressor encoded by lacI
   3467..3497    -  promoter       lac promoter: promoter for the E. coli lac operon
   3512..3533    -  protein_bind   CAP binding site: CAP binding activates transcription in the presence of cAMP. E. coli catabolite activator protein
   3546..3638    -  CDS            lacI (fragment): lac repressor; lacI; The lac repressor binds to the lac operator to inhibit transcription in E. coli. This inhibition can be relieved by adding lactose or isopropyl-β-D-thiogalactopyranoside (IPTG).
