[The description below was written by a language model from this plasmid's Addgene catalogue record and pLannotate feature annotations shown in this document.]
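Description:
Rab13 cds in pGem-T Easy is a small bacterial cloning plasmid (about 3.7 kb) carrying the zebrafish (Danio rerio) rab13 coding sequence in the Promega pGEM-T Easy backbone, a vector designed for TA cloning of PCR products. It is maintained in E. coli at high copy number through a ColE1/pUC-type origin and selected with ampicillin via the β-lactamase gene and its native promoter. An f1 phage origin is also present, which allows production of single-stranded DNA. The lac promoter, operator, CAP binding site and lacZα fragment are the remains of the blue/white screening cassette, which the insert interrupts.

The annotated rab13 open reading frame is about 600 bp and lies in the cloning region between opposing bacteriophage promoters. The T7 promoter sits upstream in the same orientation as the coding sequence, so T7 transcription should yield sense RNA. The SP6 promoter faces inward from the other side and should yield antisense RNA. This arrangement supports the stated use for in situ hybridisation, with SP6 giving an antisense riboprobe and T7 a sense control. There is no eukaryotic promoter, tag or reporter, so the plasmid is not an expression construct in itself. It can serve as a sequence-verified source of the coding sequence for subcloning, in keeping with its origin in a library of full-length zebrafish Rab clones for in vivo cell biology. Rab13 is a small GTPase implicated in endocytic recycling and delivery of transmembrane proteins to the plasma membrane. The short annotated match to a hornet peptide between the insert and the SP6 promoter is most likely a spurious hit within the polylinker.
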