Addgene plasmid #80534: Rab13 cds in pGem-T Easy
Purpose: Can be used for in situ hybridisation or other purposes
Depositing lab: Rob Parton. Depositing organization: University of Queensland, Institute for Molecular Bioscience. Publication: A plasmid library of full-length zebrafish rab proteins for in vivo cell biology. Hall TE, Martel N, Lo HP, Xiong Z, Parton RG. Cell Logist. 2017 Mar 1;7(1):e1301151. doi: 10.1080/21592799.2017.1301151. eCollection 2017. PubMed 28396820.
Backbone
  Vector backbone: pGemT easy
  Backbone manufacturer: Promega
Growth in bacteria
  Bacterial resistance: Ampicillin, 100 μg/mL
  Growth temperature: 37°C
  Growth strain: DH5alpha
  Copy number: High Copy
Gene/Insert
  Gene/Insert name: rab13
  Species: D. rerio (zebrafish)
  Entrez Gene: rab13 (a.k.a. cb764, hm:zeh0455)
Terms and licenses: Academic/Nonprofit Terms; Industry Terms: Not Available to Industry
How to cite: Rab13 cds in pGem-T Easy was a gift from Rob Parton (Addgene plasmid # 80534 ; http://n2t.net/addgene:80534 ; RRID:Addgene_80534)
